Addgene plasmid #237257: p0AmpAB-PXdSDR
Purpose: Carries the X. dendrorhous SDR promoter
Depositing lab: Eric Young. Depositing organization: Worcester Polytechnic Institute. Publication: Omics-driven onboarding of the carotenoid producing red yeast Xanthophyllomyces dendrorhous CBS 6938. Tobin EE, Collins JH, Marsan CB, Nadeau GT, Mori K, Lipzen A, Mondo S, Grigoriev IV, Young EM. Appl Microbiol Biotechnol. 2024 Dec 28;108(1):547. doi: 10.1007/s00253-024-13379-w. PubMed 39731599.
Backbone
  Vector backbone: p0AmpAB
  Vector type: Synthetic Biology
Growth in bacteria
  Bacterial resistance: Ampicillin, 100 μg/mL
  Growth temperature: 37°C
  Growth strain: DH5alpha
  Copy number: High Copy
Gene/Insert
  Gene/Insert name: PXdSDR
  Species: Xanthophyllomyces dendrorhous
  Cloning method: Golden Gate
Terms and licenses: Academic/Nonprofit Terms; Industry Terms: Not Available to Industry
How to cite: p0AmpAB-PXdSDR was a gift from Eric Young (Addgene plasmid # 237257 ; http://n2t.net/addgene:237257 ; RRID:Addgene_237257)
