[The description below was written by a language model from this plasmid's Addgene catalogue record and pLannotate feature annotations shown in this document.]
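Description:
p0AmpAB-PXdSDR is a small (about 2.4 kb) synthetic-biology part plasmid that stores a single regulatory element, the SDR promoter (PXdSDR) from the carotenoid-producing red yeast Xanthophyllomyces dendrorhous. It is built on the p0AmpAB backbone, and the insert was introduced by Golden Gate cloning. This, together with the "0" in the backbone name, suggests a basic part vector in a hierarchical modular assembly scheme, although the record does not spell out the toolkit's architecture, the type IIS enzyme used, or the overhangs flanking the part. The plasmid is maintained in E. coli at high copy through a ColE1/pMB1/pUC-type origin of replication and is selected with ampicillin via the β-lactamase gene (AmpR), which is driven by its own bla promoter and happens to span the numbering origin of the circular sequence.

The automated annotation recognises only backbone elements: the origin, AmpR and its promoter, and short remnants of the pBR322 rop gene and bom region. These remnants are fragments carried over from the parental vector rather than functional units. The promoter insert is not annotated, as expected for a non-model yeast sequence absent from standard feature databases, and it presumably lies in the unannotated stretch between those remnants and the origin. The record gives no length for the promoter or further detail on the SDR gene. There is no yeast selection marker, yeast origin, reporter or coding sequence, so the plasmid is not an expression vector in its own right. It serves as a source of a native X. dendrorhous promoter to be combined with coding sequences and terminators in downstream assemblies for engineering gene expression in that yeast.
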