Features (pLannotate 1.2.2; 5 found; start..end, strand, type, name):
    704..808     -  promoter       AmpR promoter: bla
    903..938     +  CDS            rop (fragment): Rop protein, which maintains plasmids at low copy number; rop
   1040..1076    +  misc_feature   bom (fragment): basis of mobility region from pBR322
   1521..2109    -  rep_origin     ori: high-copy-number ColE1/pMB1/pBR322/pUC origin of replication
   2280..703     -  CDS            AmpR (across the origin): β-lactamase; bla; confers resistance to ampicillin, carbenicillin, and related antibiotics
>Addgene plasmid #237257 | p0AmpAB-PXdSDR | addgene full sequence | sequence record 472743 | Addgene NGS Result
CTCCAGATTTATCAGCAATAAACCAGCCAGCCGGAAGGGCCGAGCGCAGAAGTGGTCCTGCAACTTTATC
CGCCTCCATCCAGTCTATTAATTGTTGCCGGGAAGCTAGAGTAAGTAGTTCGCCAGTTAATAGTTTGCGC
AACGTTGTTGCCATTGCTACAGGCATCGTGGTGTCACGCTCGTCGTTTGGTATGGCTTCATTCAGCTCCG
GTTCCCAACGATCAAGGCGAGTTACATGATCCCCCATGTTGTGCAAAAAAGCGGTTAGCTCCTTCGGTCC
TCCGATCGTTGTCAGAAGTAAGTTGGCCGCAGTGTTATCACTCATGGTTATGGCAGCACTGCATAATTCT
CTTACTGTCATGCCATCCGTAAGATGCTTTTCTGTGACTGGTGAGTACTCAACCAAGTCATTCTGAGAAT
AGTGTATGCGGCGACCGAGTTGCTCTTGCCCGGCGTCAATACGGGATAATACCGCGCCACATAGCAGAAC
TTTAAAAGTGCTCATCATTGGAAAACGTTCTTCGGGGCGAAAACTCTCAAGGATCTTACCGCTGTTGAGA
TCCAGTTCGATGTAACCCACTCGTGCACCCAACTGATCTTCAGCATCTTTTACTTTCACCAGCGTTTCTG
GGTGAGCAAAAACAGGAAGGCAAAATGCCGCAAAAAAGGGAATAAGGGCGACACGGAAATGTTGAATACT
CATACTCTTCCTTTTTCAATATTATTGAAGCATTTATCAGGGTTATTGTCTCATGAGCGGATACATATTT
GAATGTATTTAGAAAAATAAACAAATAGGGGTTCCGCGCACATTTCCCCGAAAAGTGCCACCTGACGTCT
AAGAAACCATTATTATCATGACATTAACCTATAAAAATAGGCGTATCACGAGGCCCTTTCGTCTCGCGCG
TTTCGGTGATGACGGTGAAAACCTCTGACACATGCAGCTCCCGGAGACGGTCACAGCTTGTCTGTAAGCG
GATGCCGGGAGCAGACAAGCCCGTCAGGGCGCGTCAGCGGGTGTTGGCGGGTGTCGGGGCTGGCTTAACT
ATGCGGCATCAGAGCAGATTGTACTGGGTCTCAGTGCATCAGAAGGAATACAGTGCGTTCGACGTGGATG
GAATGAATTGAAACGGAAAGGGATGGTCGTCAGGAGGAGGATGAGCAAGACGCGTTCACAAGACGCGTGT
GCTGATAAATTACATTCTTATCTAATCATATCAGCGTGTCTGTCGATGACGCTTCAACTCCCGATCTTCG
ATCGGTTGCGGACGAACACGAACGCTCAATGGTTTAAAGAGGGGAGGAAGAACAAGGATGCGCTCTCTTT
TCTCCTTTCCTATCTCACCCACTCGCCACATCATCTGAATCAACACATCAATGAGAGACCGAGCGGTATC
AGCTCACTCAAAGGCGGTAATACGGTTATCCACAGAATCAGGGGATAACGCAGGAAAGAACATGTGAGCA
AAAGGCCAGCAAAAGGCCAGGAACCGTAAAAAGGCCGCGTTGCTGGCGTTTTTCCATAGGCTCCGCCCCC
CTGACGAGCATCACAAAAATCGACGCTCAAGTCAGAGGTGGCGAAACCCGACAGGACTATAAAGATACCA
GGCGTTTCCCCCTGGAAGCTCCCTCGTGCGCTCTCCTGTTCCGACCCTGCCGCTTACCGGATACCTGTCC
GCCTTTCTCCCTTCGGGAAGCGTGGCGCTTTCTCATAGCTCACGCTGTAGGTATCTCAGTTCGGTGTAGG
TCGTTCGCTCCAAGCTGGGCTGTGTGCACGAACCCCCCGTTCAGCCCGACCGCTGCGCCTTATCCGGTAA
CTATCGTCTTGAGCCCAACCCGGTAAGACACGACTTATCGCCACTGGCAGCAGCCACTGGTAACAGGATT
AGCAGAGCGAGGTATGTAGGCGGTGCTACAGAGTTCTTGAAGTGGTGGCCTAACTACGGCTACACTAGAA
GAACAGTATTTGGTATCTGCGCTCTGCTGAAGCCAGTTACCTTCGGAAAAAGAGTTGGTAGCTCTTGATC
CGGCAAACAAACCACCGCTGGTAGCGGTGGTTTTTTTGTTTGCAAGCAGCAGATTACGCGCAGAAAAAAA
GGATCTCAAGAAGATCCTTTGATCTTTTCTACGGGGTCTGACGCTCAGTGGAACGAAAACTCACGTTAAG
GGATTTTGGTCATGAGATTATCAAAAAGGATCTTCACCTAGATCCTTTTAAATTAAAAATGAAGTTTTAA
ATCAATCTAAAGTATATATGAGTAAACTTGGTCTGACAGTTACCAATGCTTAATCAGTGAGGCACCTATC
TCAGCGATCTGTCTATTTCGTTCATCCATAGTTGCCTGGCTCCCCGTCGTGTAGATAACTACGATACGGG
AGGGCTTACCATCTGGCCCCAGTGCTGCAATGATACCGCGAGAGCCACGCTCACCGG
